Addgene plasmid #127484: pZF-BCC
Purpose: coding sequence for synthetic zinc finger ZF-BCC
Depositing lab: Sebastian Maerkl. Depositing organization: Swiss Federal Institute of Technology (EPFL). Publication: Cell-free gene-regulatory network engineering with synthetic transcription factors. Swank Z, Laohakunakorn N, Maerkl SJ. Proc Natl Acad Sci U S A. 2019 Mar 26;116(13):5892-5901. doi: 10.1073/pnas.1816591116. Epub 2019 Mar 8. PubMed 30850530.
Backbone
  Vector backbone: pET-21a
  Backbone size w/o insert (bp): 5344
  Total vector size (bp): 5607
  Vector type: cell-free transcription–translation
Growth in bacteria
  Bacterial resistance: Ampicillin, 100 μg/mL
  Growth temperature: 37°C
  Growth strain: DH5alpha
  Copy number: High Copy
Gene/Insert
  Gene/Insert name: ZF-BCC synthetic transcription factor
  Insert size (bp): 267
  Promoter: T7
  Cloning method: Ligation Independent Cloning
  Sequencing primers: 5′ ATGCGTCCGGCGTAG; 3′ AACCCCTCAAGACCCG
Terms and licenses: Academic/Nonprofit Terms; Industry Terms: Not Available to Industry
Depositor comments: Integrating Gene Synthesis and Microfluidic Protein Analysis for Rapid Protein Engineering. NAR. 2016 April; 44(7): e68. doi:10.1093/nar/gkv1497.
How to cite: pZF-BCC was a gift from Sebastian Maerkl (Addgene plasmid # 127484 ; http://n2t.net/addgene:127484 ; RRID:Addgene_127484)
