[The description below was written by a language model from this plasmid's Addgene catalogue record and pLannotate feature annotations shown in this document.]
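Description:
pZF-BCC is a pET-21a-based bacterial expression plasmid of about 5.6 kb that carries the coding sequence for ZF-BCC, a synthetic zinc finger transcription factor. The depositor lists it as a vector for cell-free transcription–translation. It is propagated in E. coli as an ampicillin-resistant plasmid through the β-lactamase gene and its bla promoter. Replication depends on a ColE1/pBR322-type origin, accompanied by the bom mobility region and the rop gene. The catalogue lists the plasmid as high copy, although rop normally moderates copy number. An f1 phage origin is also present, which allows single-stranded DNA production. The short tetracycline-resistance fragments and the predicted E. coli ORF in the annotation are pBR322-derived backbone remnants rather than functional markers.

The 267 bp insert sits in the standard pET expression cassette: a T7 promoter followed by a lac operator, the efficient T7 gene 10 ribosome binding site, the open reading frame, and a T7 terminator. The backbone also encodes lacI under its own promoter, so the cassette would be repressed in cells until induction. In a cell-free reaction, expression depends mainly on the supply of T7 RNA polymerase. The automated annotation matches part of the insert to EGR1 (ZENK/Zif268 family), consistent with a zinc finger protein built on that type of scaffold. A short downstream match to a T7 gene 10B-derived solubility tag is fragmentary and may simply reflect vector sequence. The record does not state the DNA target of ZF-BCC or any epitope tag. The associated work concerns building gene-regulatory networks in cell-free systems with synthetic transcription factors, and this plasmid serves as a source of one such factor.
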