Features (pLannotate 1.2.2; 18 found; start..end, strand, type, name):
      1..23      +  RBS            RBS: efficient ribosome binding site from bacteriophage T7 gene 10 (Olins and Rangwala, 1989)
     64..153     +  CDS            EGR1 (fragment): EGR1_SERCA - Also known as ZENK From Serinus canaria (Island canary) (Fringilla canaria).
    304..353     +  CDS            SET1 (fragment): solubility-enhancement tag derived from T7 phage gene 10B
    361..408     +  terminator     T7 terminator: transcription terminator for bacteriophage T7 RNA polymerase
    445..873     +  rep_origin     f1 ori (sequence partly withheld): f1 bacteriophage origin of replication; arrow indicates direction of (+) strand synthesis
    926..1030    +  promoter       AmpR promoter: bla
   1031..1891    +  CDS            AmpR: β-lactamase; bla; confers resistance to ampicillin, carbenicillin, and related antibiotics
   2062..2650    +  rep_origin     ori: high-copy-number ColE1/pMB1/pBR322/pUC origin of replication
   2836..2975    -  misc_feature   bom: basis of mobility region from pBR322
   3077..3268    -  CDS            rop: Rop protein, which maintains plasmids at low copy number; rop
   3285..3665    +  CDS            YPB1_ECOLX: Protein predicted: Swiss-Prot protein existence level 4. From Escherichia coli.
   3737..4028    -  CDS            TcR (fragment): tetracycline efflux protein; tet; confers resistance to tetracycline
   4043..4064    -  protein_bind   CAP binding site: CAP binding activates transcription in the presence of cAMP. E. coli catabolite activator protein
   4077..5159    -  CDS            lacI: lac repressor; lacI; The lac repressor binds to the lac operator to inhibit transcription in E. coli. This inhibition can be relieved by adding lactose or isopropyl-β-D-thiogalactopyranoside (IPTG).
   5160..5237    -  promoter       lacI promoter: lacI
   5245..5524    -  CDS            TcR (fragment): tetracycline efflux protein; tet; confers resistance to tetracycline
   5550..5568    +  promoter       T7 promoter: promoter for bacteriophage T7 RNA polymerase
   5569..5593    +  protein_bind   lac operator: The lac repressor binds to the lac operator to inhibit transcription in E. coli. This inhibition can be relieved by adding lactose or isopropyl-β-D-thiogalactopyranoside (IPTG). lac repressor encoded by lacI
>Addgene plasmid #127484 | pZF-BCC | addgene full sequence | sequence record 263299 | Addgene NGS Result
TTTGTTTAACTTTAAGAAGGAGATATACATATGGAACGTCCGTACGCTTGCCCGGTTGAATCTTGCGACC
GTCGTTTCTCTGACTCTCCGACCCTGCGTCGTCATATTAGAATTCATACTGGACAAAAACCATTCCAATG
TAGAATTTGTATGAGAAATTTCTCTCAGCGTTCTTCTCTGGTTCGTCACATCCGTACCCACACCGGTGAA
AAACCGTTCGCTTGCGACATCTGCGGTCGTAAATTCGCTCGTCACGACCAGCTGACCCGTCACACCAAAA
TCCACCTGCGTCAGTAAGATCCGGCTGCTAACAAAGCCCGAAAGGAAGCTGAGTTGGCTGCTGCCACCGC
TGAGCAATAACTAGCATAACCCCTTGGGGCCTCTAAACGGGTCTTGAGGGGTTTTTTGCTGAAAGGAGGA
ACTATATCCGGATTGGCGAATGGG
[124 nt withheld, positions 445-568]
C
[91 nt withheld, positions 570-660]
A
[49 nt withheld, positions 662-710]
CCTTTGACGTTGGAGTCCACGTTCTTT
[37 nt withheld, positions 738-774]
ACCCTATCTCGGTCTATTCTTTTGATTTATAAGGGATTTTGCCGATTTCGGCCTATTGGTTAAAAAATGA
GCTGATTTAACAAAAATTTAACGCGAATTTTAACAAAATATTAACGCTTACAATTTAGGTGGCACTTTTC
GGGGAAATGTGCGCGGAACCCCTATTTGTTTATTTTTCTAAATACATTCAAATATGTATCCGCTCATGAG
ACAATAACCCTGATAAATGCTTCAATAATATTGAAAAAGGAAGAGTATGAGTATTCAACATTTCCGTGTC
GCCCTTATTCCCTTTTTTGCGGCATTTTGCCTTCCTGTTTTTGCTCACCCAGAAACGCTGGTGAAAGTAA
AAGATGCTGAAGATCAGTTGGGTGCACGAGTGGGTTACATCGAACTGGATCTCAACAGCGGTAAGATCCT
TGAGAGTTTTCGCCCCGAAGAACGTTTTCCAATGATGAGCACTTTTAAAGTTCTGCTATGTGGCGCGGTA
TTATCCCGTATTGACGCCGGGCAAGAGCAACTCGGTCGCCGCATACACTATTCTCAGAATGACTTGGTTG
AGTACTCACCAGTCACAGAAAAGCATCTTACGGATGGCATGACAGTAAGAGAATTATGCAGTGCTGCCAT
AACCATGAGTGATAACACTGCGGCCAACTTACTTCTGACAACGATCGGAGGACCGAAGGAGCTAACCGCT
TTTTTGCACAACATGGGGGATCATGTAACTCGCCTTGATCGTTGGGAACCGGAGCTGAATGAAGCCATAC
CAAACGACGAGCGTGACACCACGATGCCTGCAGCAATGGCAACAACGTTGCGCAAACTATTAACTGGCGA
ACTACTTACTCTAGCTTCCCGGCAACAATTAATAGACTGGATGGAGGCGGATAAAGTTGCAGGACCACTT
CTGCGCTCGGCCCTTCCGGCTGGCTGGTTTATTGCTGATAAATCTGGAGCCGGTGAGCGTGGGTCTCGCG
GTATCATTGCAGCACTGGGGCCAGATGGTAAGCCCTCCCGTATCGTAGTTATCTACACGACGGGGAGTCA
GGCAACTATGGATGAACGAAATAGACAGATCGCTGAGATAGGTGCCTCACTGATTAAGCATTGGTAACTG
TCAGACCAAGTTTACTCATATATACTTTAGATTGATTTAAAACTTCATTTTTAATTTAAAAGGATCTAGG
TGAAGATCCTTTTTGATAATCTCATGACCAAAATCCCTTAACGTGAGTTTTCGTTCCACTGAGCGTCAGA
CCCCGTAGAAAAGATCAAAGGATCTTCTTGAGATCCTTTTTTTCTGCGCGTAATCTGCTGCTTGCAAACA
AAAAAACCACCGCTACCAGCGGTGGTTTGTTTGCCGGATCAAGAGCTACCAACTCTTTTTCCGAAGGTAA
CTGGCTTCAGCAGAGCGCAGATACCAAATACTGTCCTTCTAGTGTAGCCGTAGTTAGGCCACCACTTCAA
GAACTCTGTAGCACCGCCTACATACCTCGCTCTGCTAATCCTGTTACCAGTGGCTGCTGCCAGTGGCGAT
AAGTCGTGTCTTACCGGGTTGGACTCAAGACGATAGTTACCGGATAAGGCGCAGCGGTCGGGCTGAACGG
GGGGTTCGTGCACACAGCCCAGCTTGGAGCGAACGACCTACACCGAACTGAGATACCTACAGCGTGAGCT
ATGAGAAAGCGCCACGCTTCCCGAAGGGAGAAAGGCGGACAGGTATCCGGTAAGCGGCAGGGTCGGAACA
GGAGAGCGCACGAGGGAGCTTCCAGGGGGAAACGCCTGGTATCTTTATAGTCCTGTCGGGTTTCGCCACC
TCTGACTTGAGCGTCGATTTTTGTGATGCTCGTCAGGGGGGCGGAGCCTATGGAAAAACGCCAGCAACGC
GGCCTTTTTACGGTTCCTGGCCTTTTGCTGGCCTTTTGCTCACATGTTCTTTCCTGCGTTATCCCCTGAT
TCTGTGGATAACCGTATTACCGCCTTTGAGTGAGCTGATACCGCTCGCCGCAGCCGAACGACCGAGCGCA
GCGAGTCAGTGAGCGAGGAAGCGGAAGAGCGCCTGATGCGGTATTTTCTCCTTACGCATCTGTGCGGTAT
TTCACACCGCAATGGTGCACTCTCAGTACAATCTGCTCTGATGCCGCATAGTTAAGCCAGTATACACTCC
GCTATCGCTACGTGACTGGGTCATGGCTGCGCCCCGACACCCGCCAACACCCGCTGACGCGCCCTGACGG
GCTTGTCTGCTCCCGGCATCCGCTTACAGACAAGCTGTGACCGTCTCCGGGAGCTGCATGTGTCAGAGGT
TTTCACCGTCATCACCGAAACGCGCGAGGCAGCTGCGGTAAAGCTCATCAGCGTGGTCGTGAAGCGATTC
ACAGATGTCTGCCTGTTCATCCGCGTCCAGCTCGTTGAGTTTCTCCAGAAGCGTTAATGTCTGGCTTCTG
ATAAAGCGGGCCATGTTAAGGGCGGTTTTTTCCTGTTTGGTCACTGATGCCTCCGTGTAAGGGGGATTTC
TGTTCATGGGGGTAATGATACCGATGAAACGAGAGAGGATGCTCACGATACGGGTTACTGATGATGAACA
TGCCCGGTTACTGGAACGTTGTGAGGGTAAACAACTGGCGGTATGGATGCGGCGGGACCAGAGAAAAATC
ACTCAGGGTCAATGCCAGCGCTTCGTTAATACAGATGTAGGTGTTCCACAGGGTAGCCAGCAGCATCCTG
CGATGCAGATCCGGAACATAATGGTGCAGGGCGCTGACTTCCGCGTTTCCAGACTTTACGAAACACGGAA
ACCGAAGACCATTCATGTTGTTGCTCAGGTCGCAGACGTTTTGCAGCAGCAGTCGCTTCACGTTCGCTCG
CGTATCGGTGATTCATTCTGCTAACCAGTAAGGCAACCCCGCCAGCCTAGCCGGGTCCTCAACGACAGGA
GCACGATCATGCGCACCCGTGGGGCCGCCATGCCGGCGATAATGGCCTGCTTCTCGCCGAAACGTTTGGT
GGCGGGACCAGTGACGAAGGCTTGAGCGAGGGCGTGCAAGATTCCGAATACCGCAAGCGACAGGCCGATC
ATCGTCGCGCTCCAGCGAAAGCGGTCCTCGCCGAAAATGACCCAGAGCGCTGCCGGCACCTGTCCTACGA
GTTGCATGATAAAGAAGACAGTCATAAGTGCGGCGACGATAGTCATGCCCCGCGCCCACCGGAAGGAGCT
GACTGGGTTGAAGGCTCTCAAGGGCATCGGTCGAGATCCCGGTGCCTAATGAGTGAGCTAACTTACATTA
ATTGCGTTGCGCTCACTGCCCGCTTTCCAGTCGGGAAACCTGTCGTGCCAGCTGCATTAATGAATCGGCC
AACGCGCGGGGAGAGGCGGTTTGCGTATTGGGCGCCAGGGTGGTTTTTCTTTTCACCAGTGAGACGGGCA
ACAGCTGATTGCCCTTCACCGCCTGGCCCTGAGAGAGTTGCAGCAAGCGGTCCACGCTGGTTTGCCCCAG
CAGGCGAAAATCCTGTTTGATGGTGGTTAACGGCGGGATATAACATGAGCTGTCTTCGGTATCGTCGTAT
CCCACTACCGAGATATCCGCACCAACGCGCAGCCCGGACTCGGTAATGGCGCGCATTGCGCCCAGCGCCA
TCTGATCGTTGGCAACCAGCATCGCAGTGGGAACGATGCCCTCATTCAGCATTTGCATGGTTTGTTGAAA
ACCGGACATGGCACTCCAGTCGCCTTCCCGTTCCGCTATCGGCTGAATTTGATTGCGAGTGAGATATTTA
TGCCAGCCAGCCAGACGCAGACGCGCCGAGACAGAACTTAATGGGCCCGCTAACAGCGCGATTTGCTGGT
GACCCAATGCGACCAGATGCTCCACGCCCAGTCGCGTACCGTCTTCATGGGAGAAAATAATACTGTTGAT
GGGTGTCTGGTCAGAGACATCAAGAAATAACGCCGGAACATTAGTGCAGGCAGCTTCCACAGCAATGGCA
TCCTGGTCATCCAGCGGATAGTTAATGATCAGCCCACTGACGCGTTGCGCGAGAAGATTGTGCACCGCCG
CTTTACAGGCTTCGACGCCGCTTCGTTCTACCATCGACACCACCACGCTGGCACCCAGTTGATCGGCGCG
AGATTTAATCGCCGCGACAATTTGCGACGGCGCGTGCAGGGCCAGACTGGAGGTGGCAACGCCAATCAGC
AACGACTGTTTGCCCGCCAGTTGTTGTGCCACGCGGTTGGGAATGTAATTCAGCTCCGCCATCGCCGCTT
CCACTTTTTCCCGCGTTTTCGCAGAAACGTGGCTGGCCTGGTTCACCACGCGGGAAACGGTCTGATAAGA
GACACCGGCATACTCTGCGACATCGTATAACGTTACTGGTTTCACATTCACCACCCTGAATTGACTCTCT
TCCGGGCGCTATCATGCCATACCGCGAAAGGTTTTGCGCCATTCGATGGTGTCCGGGATCTCGACGCTCT
CCCTTATGCGACTCCTGCATTAGGAAGCAGCCCAGTAGTAGGTTGAGGCCGTTGAGCACCGCCGCCGCAA
GGAATGGTGCATGCAAGGAGATGGCGCCCAACAGTCCCCCGGCCACGGGGCCTGCCACCATACCCACGCC
GAAACAAGCGCTCATGAGCCCGAAGTGGCGAGCCCGATCTTCCCCATCGGTGATGTCGGCGATATAGGCG
CCAGCAACCGCACCTGTGGCGCCGGTGATGCCGGCCACGATGCGTCCGGCGTAGAGGATCGAGATCGATC
TCGATCCCGCGAAATTAATACGACTCACTATAGGGGAATTGTGAGCGGATAACAATTCCCCTCTAGAAAT
AAT
